Addgene plasmid #176665: pLib6.4B
Purpose: (Empty Backbone) Expression of sgRNA under D. melanogaster U6-2 _(_CR32867) promoter & delivery of D.mel-Actin5C::EBFP2-2A-puro|sgRNA cassette through PhiC31 RCME to AttP acceptor cell line/organism
Depositing lab: Norbert Perrimon. Depositing organization: Harvard Medical School. Publication: Bioinformatic and cell-based tools for pooled CRISPR knockout screening in mosquitos. Viswanatha R, Mameli E, Rodiger J, Merckaert P, Feitosa-Suntheimer F, Colpitts TM, Mohr SE, Hu Y, Perrimon N. Nat Commun. 2021 Nov 24;12(1):6825. doi: 10.1038/s41467-021-27129-3. PubMed 34819517.
Backbone
  Vector backbone: pUC19
  Vector type: Insect Expression ; CRISPR
  Selectable markers: Puromycin
Growth in bacteria
  Bacterial resistance: Ampicillin, 100 μg/mL
  Growth temperature: 37°C
  Growth strain: DH5alpha
  Copy number: High Copy
Gene/Insert
  Gene/Insert name: None
Terms and licenses: Academic/Nonprofit Terms; Industry Terms: Not Available to Industry
Depositor comments: Cloning of sgRNA targeting sequence into BbsI cassette. Please visit https://www.biorxiv.org/content/10.1101/2021.03.29.437496v2 for bioRxiv preprint.
How to cite: pLib6.4B was a gift from Norbert Perrimon (Addgene plasmid # 176665 ; http://n2t.net/addgene:176665 ; RRID:Addgene_176665)
