[The description below was written by a language model from this plasmid's Addgene catalogue record and pLannotate feature annotations shown in this document.]
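Description:
pLib6.4B is an empty sgRNA library backbone for CRISPR work in insect cells, built on pUC19 and about 7.7 kb in the sequenced record. It is maintained in E. coli as a high-copy plasmid through the ColE1/pUC origin and selected with ampicillin via the bla gene. Leftover pUC elements (lac promoter/operator, lacZα and MCS fragments, and short lacI, rop, bom and TcR remnants) are backbone remnants with no apparent role in the design.

The working part of the plasmid lies between two minimal φC31 attB sites placed in opposite orientations. Within this interval, the Drosophila melanogaster U6-2 RNA polymerase III promoter sits upstream of a Streptococcus pyogenes Cas9 guide RNA scaffold. The depositor notes that targeting sequences are cloned into a BbsI cassette, presumably located in the short gap between promoter and scaffold. A partial second scaffold match follows the full one. Downstream, the D. melanogaster Actin5C promoter drives a single transcript encoding the blue fluorescent protein EBFP2 linked by a 2A peptide to puromycin N-acetyltransferase. The 2A itself is named in the catalogue entry but not annotated in the feature table. This arrangement produces the fluorescent marker and the drug-resistance protein as separate products. An SV40 polyadenylation region follows the cassette and is annotated on the reverse strand.

Because the cassette is flanked by inverted attB sites, φC31 integrase can exchange it into a cell line or organism carrying matching attP acceptor sites by recombination-mediated cassette exchange. Integrants can then be selected with puromycin and identified by blue fluorescence. The record associates the vector with pooled CRISPR knockout screening in mosquito cells. No insert is present as deposited.
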