Features (pLannotate 1.2.2; 22 found; start..end, strand, type, name):
     96..200     +  promoter       AmpR promoter: bla
    201..1061    +  CDS            AmpR: β-lactamase; bla; confers resistance to ampicillin, carbenicillin, and related antibiotics
   1232..1820    +  rep_origin     ori: high-copy-number ColE1/pMB1/pBR322/pUC origin of replication
   2003..2095    +  CDS            lacI (fragment): lac repressor; lacI; The lac repressor binds to the lac operator to inhibit transcription in E. coli. This inhibition can be relieved by adding lactose or isopropyl-β-D-thiogalactopyranoside (IPTG).
   2108..2129    +  protein_bind   CAP binding site: CAP binding activates transcription in the presence of cAMP. E. coli catabolite activator protein
   2144..2174    +  promoter       lac promoter: promoter for the E. coli lac operon
   2182..2198    +  protein_bind   lac operator: The lac repressor binds to the lac operator to inhibit transcription in E. coli. This inhibition can be relieved by adding lactose or isopropyl-β-D-thiogalactopyranoside (IPTG). lac repressor encoded by lacI
   2235..2272    -  misc_feature   MCS (fragment): pUC18/19 multiple cloning site
   2276..2309    +  protein_bind   attB: minimal attB site for the φC31 integrase (Groth et al., 2000) phage φC31 integrase
   2319..2718    +  promoter       dU6-2 promoter: RNA polymerase III promoter for Drosophila U6-2 snRNA (Das et al., 1987)
   2741..2816    +  misc_RNA       gRNA scaffold: guide RNA scaffold for the Streptococcus pyogenes CRISPR/Cas9 system
   2823..2866    +  misc_RNA       gRNA scaffold (fragment): guide RNA scaffold for the Streptococcus pyogenes CRISPR/Cas9 system
   2965..5474    +  promoter       Ac5 promoter: Drosophila melanogaster actin 5C promoter
   5506..6222    +  CDS            EBFP2: EBFP2 is a basic (constitutively fluorescent) blue fluorescent protein published in 2007, derived from Aequorea victoria. It is reported to be a rapidly-maturing monomer with moderate acid sensitivity.
   6304..6903    +  CDS            PuroR: puromycin N-acetyltransferase; pac from Streptomyces alboniger; confers resistance to puromycin
   6911..7045    -  polyA_signal   SV40 poly(A) signal: SV40 polyadenylation signal
   7068..7152    -  CDS            large T antigen (fragment): large T antigen from SV40 (simian virus 40)
   7153..7235    +  CDS            TcR (fragment): tetracycline efflux protein; tet; confers resistance to tetracycline
   7239..7272    -  protein_bind   attB: minimal attB site for the φC31 integrase (Groth et al., 2000) phage φC31 integrase
   7284..7441    +  CDS            lacZα (fragment): LacZα fragment of β-galactosidase; lacZ fragment
   7447..7546    -  misc_feature   bom (fragment): basis of mobility region from pBR322
   7648..1       -  CDS            rop (fragment) (across the origin): Rop protein, which maintains plasmids at low copy number; rop
>Addgene plasmid #176665 | pLib6.4B | addgene full sequence | sequence record 348636 | Addgene NGS Result
GACGAAAGGGCCTCGTGATACGCCTATTTTTATAGGTTAATGTCATGATAATAATGGTTTCTTAGACGTC
AGGTGGCACTTTTCGGGGAAATGTGCGCGGAACCCCTATTTGTTTATTTTTCTAAATACATTCAAATATG
TATCCGCTCATGAGACAATAACCCTGATAAATGCTTCAATAATATTGAAAAAGGAAGAGTATGAGTATTC
AACATTTCCGTGTCGCCCTTATTCCCTTTTTTGCGGCATTTTGCCTTCCTGTTTTTGCTCACCCAGAAAC
GCTGGTGAAAGTAAAAGATGCTGAAGATCAGTTGGGTGCACGAGTGGGTTACATCGAACTGGATCTCAAC
AGCGGTAAGATCCTTGAGAGTTTTCGCCCCGAAGAACGTTTTCCAATGATGAGCACTTTTAAAGTTCTGC
TATGTGGCGCGGTATTATCCCGTATTGACGCCGGGCAAGAGCAACTCGGTCGCCGCATACACTATTCTCA
GAATGACTTGGTTGAGTACTCACCAGTCACAGAAAAGCATCTTACGGATGGCATGACAGTAAGAGAATTA
TGCAGTGCTGCCATAACCATGAGTGATAACACTGCGGCCAACTTACTTCTGACAACGATCGGAGGACCGA
AGGAGCTAACCGCTTTTTTGCACAACATGGGGGATCATGTAACTCGCCTTGATCGTTGGGAACCGGAGCT
GAATGAAGCCATACCAAACGACGAGCGTGACACCACGATGCCTGTAGCAATGGCAACAACGTTGCGCAAA
CTATTAACTGGCGAACTACTTACTCTAGCTTCCCGGCAACAATTAATAGACTGGATGGAGGCGGATAAAG
TTGCAGGACCACTTCTGCGCTCGGCCCTTCCGGCTGGCTGGTTTATTGCTGATAAATCTGGAGCCGGTGA
GCGTGGGTCTCGCGGTATCATTGCAGCACTGGGGCCAGATGGTAAGCCCTCCCGTATCGTAGTTATCTAC
ACGACGGGGAGTCAGGCAACTATGGATGAACGAAATAGACAGATCGCTGAGATAGGTGCCTCACTGATTA
AGCATTGGTAACTGTCAGACCAAGTTTACTCATATATACTTTAGATTGATTTAAAACTTCATTTTTAATT
TAAAAGGATCTAGGTGAAGATCCTTTTTGATAATCTCATGACCAAAATCCCTTAACGTGAGTTTTCGTTC
CACTGAGCGTCAGACCCCGTAGAAAAGATCAAAGGATCTTCTTGAGATCCTTTTTTTCTGCGCGTAATCT
GCTGCTTGCAAACAAAAAAACCACCGCTACCAGCGGTGGTTTGTTTGCCGGATCAAGAGCTACCAACTCT
TTTTCCGAAGGTAACTGGCTTCAGCAGAGCGCAGATACCAAATACTGTTCTTCTAGTGTAGCCGTAGTTA
GGCCACCACTTCAAGAACTCTGTAGCACCGCCTACATACCTCGCTCTGCTAATCCTGTTACCAGTGGCTG
CTGCCAGTGGCGATAAGTCGTGTCTTACCGGGTTGGACTCAAGACGATAGTTACCGGATAAGGCGCAGCG
GTCGGGCTGAACGGGGGGTTCGTGCACACAGCCCAGCTTGGAGCGAACGACCTACACCGAACTGAGATAC
CTACAGCGTGAGCTATGAGAAAGCGCCACGCTTCCCGAAGGGAGAAAGGCGGACAGGTATCCGGTAAGCG
GCAGGGTCGGAACAGGAGAGCGCACGAGGGAGCTTCCAGGGGGAAACGCCTGGTATCTTTATAGTCCTGT
CGGGTTTCGCCACCTCTGACTTGAGCGTCGATTTTTGTGATGCTCGTCAGGGGGGCGGAGCCTATGGAAA
AACGCCAGCAACGCGGCCTTTTTACGGTTCCTGGCCTTTTGCTGGCCTTTTGCTCACATGTTCTTTCCTG
CGTTATCCCCTGATTCTGTGGATAACCGTATTACCGCCTTTGAGTGAGCTGATACCGCTCGCCGCAGCCG
AACGACCGAGCGCAGCGAGTCAGTGAGCGAGGAAGCGGAAGAGCGCCCAATACGCAAACCGCCTCTCCCC
GCGCGTTGGCCGATTCATTAATGCAGCTGGCACGACAGGTTTCCCGACTGGAAAGCGGGCAGTGAGCGCA
ACGCAATTAATGTGAGTTAGCTCACTCATTAGGCACCCCAGGCTTTACACTTTATGCTTCCGGCTCGTAT
GTTGTGTGGAATTGTGAGCGGATAACAATTTCACACAGGAAACAGCTATGACCATGATTACGCCAAGCTT
GCATGCCTGCAGGTCGACTCTAGAGGATCCCCCGGGTGCCAGGGCGTGCCCTTGGGCTCCCCGGGCGCGT
ACTTCGAAGTTCGACTTGCAGCCTGAAATACGGCACGAGTAGGAAAAGCCGAGTCAAATGCCGAATGCAG
AGTCTCATTACAGCACAATCAACTCAAGAAAAACTCGACACTTTTTTACCATTTGCACTTAAATCCTTTT
TTATTCGTTATGTATACTTTTTTTGGTCCCTAACCAAAACAAAACCAAACTCTCTTAGTCGTGCCTCTAT
ATTTAAAACTATCAATTTATTATAGTCAATAAATCGAACTGTGTTTTCAACAAACGAACAATAGGACACT
TTGATTCTAAAGGAAATTTTGAAAATCTTAAGCAGAGGGTTCTTAAGACCATTTGCCAATTCTTATAATT
CTCAACTGCTCTTTCCTGATGTTGTTCATTTATATAGGTATGTTTTCCTCAATACTTCGTTCGGGTCTTC
GAGAAGACCTGTTTTAGAGCTAGAAATAGCAAGTTAAAATAAGGCTAGTCCGTTATCAACTTGAAAAAGT
GGCACCGAGTCGGTGCTTTTTTGTTTTAGAGCTAGAAATAGCAAGTTAAAATAAGGCTAGTCCGTTTTTA
GCGCGTGCGCCAATTCTGCAGACAAATGGCTCTAGAGGTACCCAGCATGCAATTCTATATTCTAAAAACA
CAAATGATACTTCTAAAAAAAAATCATGAATGGCATCAACTCTGAATCAAATCTTTGCAGATGCACCTAC
TTCTCATTTCCACTGTCACATCATTTTTCCAGATCTCGCTGCCTGTTATGTGGCCCACAAACCAAGACAC
GTTTTATGGCCATTAAAGCTGGCTGATCGTCGCCAAACACCAAATACATAATGAATATGTACACATTCGA
GAAAGAAGCGATCAAAGAAGCATCTTCGGGCGGAGTAGGAGAATGCGGAGGAGAAGGAGAACGAGCTGAT
CTAGTATCTCTCCACAATCCAATGCCAACTGACCAACTGGCCATATTCGGAGCAATTTGAAGCCAATTTC
CATCGCCTGGCGATCGCTCCATTCTTGGCTATATGTTTTTCACCGTTACCCGGGGCCATTTTCAAAGACT
CGTCGGCAAGATAAGATTGTGTCACTCGCTGTCTCTCTTCATTTGTCGAAGAATGCTGAGGAATTTCGCG
ATGACGTCGGCGAGTATTTTGAAGAATGAGAATAATTTGTATTTATACGAAAATCAGTTAGTGGAATTTT
CTACAAAAACATGTTATCTATAGATAATTTTGTTGCAAAATATGTTGACTATGACAAAGATTGTATGTAT
ATACCTTTAATGTATTCTCATTTTCTTATGTATTTATAATGGCAATGATGATACTGATGATATTTTAAGA
TGATGCCAGACCAAAAGGCTTGAATTTCTGCGTCTTTTGCCGAACGCAGTGCATGTGCAATTGTTGTTTT
TTGGAATATTCAATTTTCGGACTGTCCGCTTTGATTTCAGTTTCTTGGCTTATTCAAAAAGCAAAGTAAA
GCCAAAAAAGCGAGATGGCAATACCAAATGCGGCAAAACGGTAGTGGAAGGAAAGGGGTGCGGGGCAGCG
GAAGGAAGGGTGGGGCGGGGCGTGGCGGGGTCTGTGGCTGGGCGCGACGTCACCGACGTTGGAGCCACTC
CTTTGACCATGTGTGCGTGTGTGTATTATTCGTGTCTCGCCACTCGCCGGTTGTTTTTTTCTTTTTATGC
TGCGCTCTCTCTAGCGCCATCTCGCTTACGCATGCTCAACGCACCGCATGTTGCCGTTTCCTTTTATGCG
TCATTTTGGCTCGAAATAGGCAATTATTTAAACAAAGATTAGTCAACGAAAACGCTAAAATAAATAAGTC
TACAATATGGTTACTTATTGCCATGTGTGTGCAGCCAACGATAGCAACAAAAGCAACAACACAGGTGGCT
TTCCCTCTTTCACTTTTTGTTTGCAAGCCGCGTGCGAGCAAGACGGCACGACCGGCAAACGCAATTACGC
TGACAAAGAGCAGACGAAGTTTTGGCGAAAAACATCAAGGCGCCTGATACGAATGCATTTGCAATAACAA
TTGCGATATTTAATATTGTTTATGAAGCTGTTTGACTTCAAAACACACAAAAAAAAAAATAAAACAAATT
ATTTGAAAGAGAATTAGGAATCGGACGCTTATCGTTAGGGTAACAACAAGAAATGCTTACTGAGTCACAG
CCTCTGGAAAACTGCCGCAAGCCAGAGAGAGAGAGAAAAAGAGGGAGAGCAGCTTAGACCGCATGTGCTT
GTGTGTGAGGCGTCTCTCTCTTCGTCTCTGTTGCGCAAACGCATAGACTGCACTGAAAAAATCGATTACC
TATTTTTTATGAATGAATATTTGCACTATTACTATTCAAAACTATTAAGATAGCAATCACATTCAATAGC
CAAATACTATACCACCTGAGCGATGCAACGAAATGATCAATTTGAGCAAAAATGCTGCATATTTAGGACG
GCATCATTATAGAAATGCTTCTTGCTGTGTACTTTTCTCTCGTCTGGCAGCTGTTTCGCCGTTATTGTTA
AAACCGGCTTAAGTTAGGTGTGTTTTCTACGACTAGTGAATGCCCTACTAGAAGATGTGTGTTGCACAAA
ATGTCCCTGGAATAACCAATTTGAAGTGCAGATAGCAGTAAACGTAAGCTAATATGAATATTATTTAACT
GTAATGTTTTAATATCGCTGGACATTACTAATAAACCCACTATAAACACATGTACATATGTATGTTTTGG
CATACAATGAGTAGTTGGGGAAAAAATGTGTAAAAGCACCGTGACCATCACAGCATAAAGATAACCAGCT
GAAGTATCGAATATGAGTAACCCCCAAATTGAATCACATGCCGCAACTGATAGGACCCATGGAAGTACAC
TCTTCATGGCGATATACAAGACACACACAAGCACGAACACCCAGTTGCGGAGGAAATTCTCCGTAAATGA
AAACCCAATCGGCGAACAATTCATACCCATATATGGTAAAAGTTTTGAACGCGACTTGAGAGCGGAGAGC
ATTGCGGCTGATAAGGTTTTAGCGCTAAGCGGGCTTTATAAAACGGGCTGCGGGACCAGTTTTCATATCA
CTACCGTTTGAGTTCTTGTGCTGTGTGGATACTCCTCCCGACACAAAGCCGCTCCATCAGCCAGCAGTCG
TCTAATCCAGAGACCCCGGATCCAGGAATTCGCCCTTGTTTAAACATGGTGAGCAAGGGCGAGGAGCTGT
TCACCGGGGTGGTGCCCATCCTGGTCGAGCTGGACGGCGACGTAAACGGCCACAAGTTCAGCGTGAGGGG
CGAGGGCGAGGGCGATGCCACCAACGGCAAGCTGACCCTGAAGTTCATCTGCACCACCGGCAAGCTGCCC
GTGCCCTGGCCCACCCTCGTGACCACCCTGAGCCACGGCGTGCAGTGCTTCGCCCGCTACCCCGACCACA
TGAAGCAGCACGACTTCTTCAAGTCCGCCATGCCCGAAGGCTACGTCCAGGAGCGCACCATCTTCTTCAA
GGACGACGGCACCTACAAGACCCGCGCCGAGGTGAAGTTCGAGGGCGACACCCTAGTGAACCGCATCGAG
CTGAAGGGCGTCGACTTCAAGGAGGACGGCAACATCCTGGGGCACAAGCTGGAGTACAACTTCAACAGCC
ACAACATCTATATCATGGCCGTCAAGCAGAAGAACGGCATCAAGGTGAACTTCAAGATCCGCCACAACGT
GGAGGACGGCAGCGTGCAGCTCGCCGACCACTACCAGCAGAACACCCCCATCGGCGACGGCCCCGTGCTG
CTGCCCGACAGCCACTACCTGAGCACCCAGTCCGTGCTGAGCAAAGACCCCAACGAGAAGCGCGATCACA
TGGTCCTGCTGGAGTTCCGCACCGCCGCCGGGATCACTCTCGGCATGGACGAGCTGTACAAGCTTGAGGG
CAGAGGAAGCCTTCTAACATGCGGTGACGTGGAGGAGAATCCCGGCCCTGCTAGCGGTAGCGGCAGCGGT
AGCATGACCGAGTACAAGCCCACGGTGCGCCTCGCCACCCGCGACGACGTCCCCCGGGCCGTACGCACCC
TCGCCGCCGCGTTCGCCGACTACCCCGCCACGCGCCACACCGTCGACCCGGACCGCCACATCGAGCGGGT
CACCGAGCTGCAAGAACTCTTCCTCACGCGCGTCGGGCTCGACATCGGCAAGGTGTGGGTCGCGGACGAC
GGCGCCGCGGTGGCGGTCTGGACCACGCCGGAGAGCGTCGAAGCGGGGGCGGTGTTCGCCGAGATCGGCC
CGCGCATGGCCGAGTTGAGCGGTTCCCGGCTGGCCGCGCAGCAACAGATGGAAGGCCTCCTGGCGCCGCA
CCGGCCCAAGGAGCCCGCGTGGTTCCTGGCCACCGTCGGCGTCTCGCCCGACCACCAGGGCAAGGGTCTG
GGCAGCGCCGTCGTGCTCCCCGGAGTGGAGGCGGCCGAGCGCGCCGGGGTGCCCGCCTTCCTGGAGACCT
CCGCGCCCCGCAACCTCCCCTTCTACGAGCGGCTCGGCTTCACCGTCACCGCCGACGTCGAGGTGCCCGA
AGGACCGCGCACCTGGTGCATGACCCGCAAGCCCGGTGCCTGACTCGAGGGATCCAGACATGATAAGATA
CATTGATGAGTTTGGACAAACCACAACTAGAATGCAGTGAAAAAAATGCTTTATTTGTGAAATTTGTGAT
GCTATTGCTTTATTTGTAACCATTATAAGCTGCAATAAACAAGTTAACAACAACAATTGCATTCATTTTA
TGTTTCAGGTTCAGGGGGAGGTGTGGGAGGTTTTTTAAAGCAAGTAAAACCTCTACAAATGTGGTATGGC
TGATTATGATCAGTCGACCGATGCCCTTGAGAGCCTTCAACCCAGTCAGCTCCTTCCGGTGGGCGCGGGG
CATGACTATCGTCGCCGCACTTATGGTACGCGCCCGGGGAGCCCAAGGGCACGCCCTGGCACCCGAAGGG
CGAATTCACTGGCCGTCGTTTTACAACGTCGTGACTGGGAAAACCCTGGCGTTACCCAACTTAATCGCCT
TGCAGCACATCCCCCTTTCGCCAGCTGGCGTAATAGCGAAGAGGCCCGCACCGATCGCCCTTCCCAACAG
TTGCGCAGCCTGAATGGCGAATGGCGCCTGATGCGGTATTTTCTCCTTACGCATCTGTGCGGTATTTCAC
ACCGCATATGGTGCACTCTCAGTACAATCTGCTCTGATGCCGCATAGTTAAGCCAGCCCCGACACCCGCC
AACACCCGCTGACGCGCCCTGACGGGCTTGTCTGCTCCCGGCATCCGCTTACAGACAAGCTGTGACCGTC
TCCGGGAGCTGCATGTGTCAGAGGTTTTCACCGTCATCACCGAAACGCGCGA
